Addgene plasmid #20432: pWZL Neo Myr Flag BTK
Depositing lab: William Hahn & Jean Zhao. Depositing organization: Dana-Farber Cancer Institute. Publication: Integrative Genomic Approaches Identify IKBKE as a Breast Cancer Oncogene (Kinase Library Clones). Boehm JS, Zhao JJ, Yao J, Kim SY, Firestein R, Dunn IF, Sjostrom SK, Garraway LA, Weremowicz S, Richardson AL, Greulich H, Stewart CJ, Mulvey LA, Shen RR, Ambrogio L, Hirozane-Kishikawa T, Hill DE, Vidal M, Meyerson M, Grenier JK, Hinkle G, Root DE, Roberts TM, Lander ES, Polyak K, Hahn WC. Cell. 2007 Jun 15. 129(6):1065-1079. 10.1016/j.cell.2007.03.052 PubMed 17574021.
Backbone
  Vector backbone: pWZL-Neo-Myr-Flag-DEST
  Backbone manufacturer: William Hahn Lab (available at Addgene, #15300)
  Vector type: Mammalian Expression, Retroviral
  Selectable markers: Neomycin (select with G418)
Growth in bacteria
  Bacterial resistance: Ampicillin, 100 μg/mL
  Growth temperature: 37°C
  Growth strain: Stbl3
  Growth instructions: Stbl3 cells to prevent recombination.
  Copy number: Unknown
Gene/Insert
  Gene/Insert name: BTK (alt name: Bruton agammaglobulinemia tyrosine kinase)
  Species: H. sapiens (human)
  GenBank ID: NM_000061
  Entrez Gene: BTK (a.k.a. AGMX1, AT, ATK, BPK, IGHD3, IMD1, PSCTK1, XLA)
  Tag / fusion protein: Myr (N terminal on backbone); Flag (N terminal on backbone)
  Cloning method: Gateway Cloning
  Sequencing primers: 5′ pWZL-Fwd (GAA CCT CCT CGT TCG ACC); 3′ pWZL-Rev (TTC CGG GCC CTC ACA TTG)
Resource information
  A portion of this plasmid was derived from a plasmid made by: 2-E8
Terms and licenses: Academic/Nonprofit Terms; Industry Terms: Not Available to Industry
Depositor comments: ORFs were cloned into Gateway compatible pEntry vectors. An LR recombination reaction was performed to move the ORF to pWZL-Neo-Myr-Flag DEST such that the ORF would have 5' myristoylation and flag tags. This plasmid is part of a kinase library, and the gene has been verified, but has not been fully sequenced for minor mutations. Please see the following link for plasmids from this article that are not part of the kinase library http://www.addgene.org/pubmed/17574021
How to cite: pWZL Neo Myr Flag BTK was a gift from William Hahn & Jean Zhao (Addgene plasmid # 20432 ; http://n2t.net/addgene:20432 ; RRID:Addgene_20432)
