[The description below was written by a language model from this plasmid's Addgene catalogue record.]
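Description:
pWZL Neo Myr Flag BTK is a retroviral mammalian expression plasmid built on the Gateway-compatible pWZL-Neo-Myr-Flag-DEST backbone. It carries the human BTK open reading frame, encoding Bruton agammaglobulinemia tyrosine kinase. It is propagated in bacteria under ampicillin selection, and a recombination-deficient host strain is recommended to guard against rearrangement, a common precaution for vectors containing repeated retroviral sequences. In mammalian cells, transduced or transfected populations are selected through a neomycin resistance marker using G418. The record does not give a feature table, so it does not explicitly state the promoter driving the insert, the arrangement of the neomycin cassette or the bacterial origin of replication. The copy number is listed as unknown.

The BTK ORF was first cloned into a Gateway entry vector and then moved into the destination vector by an LR recombination reaction. This places it in frame behind two N-terminal elements supplied by the backbone: a myristoylation signal and a Flag epitope. A myristoylation signal directs lipid modification of the fusion protein and tethers it to cellular membranes, a strategy commonly used to promote constitutive activation of kinases. The Flag tag allows detection or immunoprecipitation of the expressed protein.

The plasmid is one member of a kinase library of myristoylated, Flag-tagged ORFs, created for integrative genomic screens that sought kinases with oncogenic activity in breast cancer. The depositors note that the identity of the gene has been verified, but the clone has not been fully sequenced, so minor mutations cannot be excluded.
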