>Addgene plasmid #20432 | pWZL Neo Myr Flag BTK | addgene partial sequence | sequence record 26254 | 20432 with pWZL-Fwd
CGCCCTNCTCCTTCTCTGGCGCCGGCCGGATCCAGAATTCGCCACCATGGGGTCTTCAAAATCTAAACCA
AAGGACCCCAGCCAGCGCCGGCGCAGGATCCGAGGTTACCTTGACTACAAAGACGATGACGACAAGCAAT
TGACAAGTTTGTACAAAAAAGTTGGCATGGCCGCAGTGATTCTGGAGAGCATCTTTCTGAAGCGATCCCA
ACAGAAAAAGAAAACATCACCTCTAAACTTCAAGAAGCGCCTGTTTCTCTTGACCGTGCACAAACTCTCC
TACTATGAGTATGACTTTGAACGTGGGAGAAGAGGCAGTAAGAAGGGTTCAATAGATGTTGAGAAGATCA
CTTGTGTTGAAACAGTGGTTCCTGAAAAAAATCCTCCTCCAGAAAGACAGATTCCGAGAAGAGGTGAAGA
GTCCAGTGAAATGGAGCAAATTTCAATCATTGAAAGGTTCCCTTATCCCTTCCAGGTTGTATATGATGAA
GGGCCTCTCTACGTCTTCTCCCCAACTGAAGAACTAAGGAAGCGGTGGATTCACCAGCTCAAAAACGTAA
TCCGGTACAACAGTGATCTGGTTCAGAAATATCACCCTTGCTTCTGGATCGATGGGCAGTATCTCTGCTG
CTCTCAGACAGCCAAAAATGCTATGGGCTGCCAAATTTTGGAGAACAGGAATGGAAGCTTAAAACCTGGG
AGTTCTCACCGGAAGACAAAAAAGCCTCTTCCCCCACGCCTGAGGAGGACCAGATCTTGAAAAAGCCACT
ACCGCCTGAGCCAGCAGCAGCACCAGTCTCACAGTGAGCTGAAAAGGTGTGGCCTTTATGA
